>Addgene plasmid #229479 | JD94 | addgene full sequence | sequence record 455003 | Addgene NGS Result
CGAAAAATCAATAATCAGACAACAAGATGTGCGAACTCGATATTTTACACGACTCTCTTTACCAATTCTG
CCCCGAATTACACTTAAAACGACTCAACAGCTTAACGTTGGCTTGCCACGCATTACTTGACTGTAAAACT
CTCACTCTTACCGAACTTGGCCGTAACCTGCCAACCAAAGCGAGAACAAAACATAACATCAAACGAATCG
ACCGATTGTTAGGTAATCGTCACCTGCAGGAAGGTTTAAACGCATTTAGGTGACACTATAGAAGTGTGTA
TCGCTCGAGGGATCCGAATTCGAAGTCTTGGTACGGAGCGTTACATAACTTACGGTAAATGGCCCGCCTG
GCTGACCGCCCAACGACCCCCGCCCATTGACGTCAATAATGACGTATGTTCCCATAGTAACGCCAATAGG
GACTTTCCATTGACGTCAATGGGTGGAGTATTTACGGTAAACTGCCCACTTGGCAGTACATCAAGTGTAT
CATATGCCAAGTACGCCCCCTATTGACGTCAATGACGGTAAATGGCCCGCCTGGCATTATGCCCAGTACA
TGACCTTATGGGACTTTCCTACTTGGCAGTACATCTACGTATTAGTCATCGCTATTACCATGGTGATGCG
GTTTTGGCAGTACATCAATGGGCGTGGATAGCGGTTTGACTCACGGGGATTTCCAAGTCTCCACCCCATT
GACGTCAATGGGAGTTTGTTTTGGCACCAAAATCAACGGGACTTTCCAAAATGTCGTAACAACTCCGCCC
CATTGACGCAAATGGGCGGTAGGCGTGTACGGTGGGAGGTCTATATAAGCAGAGCTCAGACCTAGGTTGT
GATACAGGCAGCTGCGGAGCGTTTGCCGCGCGTTTCTCGTCGCGTCCAAGACCCTCAAAGATTTTTGGCA
CTTCGTCGAGCGAGGCGATATCAGGAGAAGGAAGGTACCGCCAGCATGGCCAGTCGGGAAGAGGAGCAGC
GCGAAACCACCCCCGAGCGCGGACGCGGTGCGGCGCGACGTCCACCAACCATGGAGGACGTGTCGTCCCC
GTCGCCGTCGCCGCCGCCTCCCCGCGCGCCCCCAAAAAAGCGGCTGAGGCGGCGGCTCGAGTCCGAGGAC
GAAGAGGACTCGTCACAAGATGCGCTGGTGCCGCGCACACCCAGCCCGCGGCCATCGACCTCGACGGCGG
ATTTGGCCATTGCGTCCAAAAAGAAAAAGAAGCGCCCCTCTCCCAAGCCCGAGCGCCCGCCATCCCCAGA
GGTGATCGTGGACAGCGAGGAAGAAAGAGAAGATGTGGCGCTACAAATGGTGGGTTTCAGCAACCCACCG
GTGCTAATCAAGCACGGCAAGGGAGGTAAGCGCACGGTGCGGCGGCTGAATGAGGACGACCCAGTGGCGC
GGGGTATGCGGACGCAAGAGGAAAAGGAAGAGTCCAGTGAAGCGGAAAGTGAAAGCACGGTGATAAACCC
GCTGAGCCTGCCGATCGTGTCTGCGTGGGAGAAGGGCATGGAGGCTGCGCGCGCGTTGATGGACAAGTAC
CACGTGGATAACGATCTAAAGGCAAACTTCAAGCTACTGCCTGACCAAGTGGAAGCTCTGGCGGCCGTAT
GCAAGACCTGGCTAAACGAGGAGCACCGCGGGTTGCAGCTGACCTTCACCAGCAACAAGACCTTTGTGAC
GATGATGGGGCGATTCCTGCAGGCGTACCTGCAGTCGTTTGCAGAGGTAACCTACAAGCACCACGAGCCC
ACGGGCTGCGCGTTGTGGCTGCACCGCTGCGCTGAGATCGAAGGCGAGCTTAAGTGTCTACACGGGAGCA
TTATGATAAATAAGGAGCACGTGATTGAAATGGATGTGACGAGCGAAAACGGGCAGCGCGCGCTGAAGGA
GCAGTCTAGCAAGGCCAAGATCGTGAAGAACCGGTGGGGCCGAAATGTGGTGCAGATCTCCAACACCGAC
GCAAGGTGCTGCGTGCATGACGCGGCCTGTCCGGCCAATCAGTTTTCCGGCAAGTCTTGCGGCATGTTCT
TCTCTGAAGGCGCAAAGGCTCAGGTGGCTTTTAAGCAGATCAAGGCTTTCATGCAGGCGCTGTATCCTAA
CGCCCAGACCGGGCACGGTCACCTTCTGATGCCACTACGGTGCGAGTGCAACTCAAAGCCTGGGCATGCA
CCCTTTTTGGGAAGGCAGCTACCAAAGTTGACTCCGTTCGCCCTGAGCAACGCGGAGGACCTGGACGCGG
ATCTGATCTCCGACAAGAGCGTGCTGGCCAGCGTGCACCACCCGGCGCTGATAGTGTTCCAGTGCTGCAA
CCCTGTGTATCGCAACTCGCGCGCGCAGGGCGGAGGCCCCAACTGCGACTTCAAGATATCGGCGCCCGAC
CTGCTAAACGCGTTGGTGATGGTGCGCAGCCTGTGGAGTGAAAACTTCACCGAGCTGCCGCGGATGGTTG
TGCCTGAGTTTAAGTGGAGCACTAAACACCAGTATCGCAACGTGTCCCTGCCAGTGGCGCATAGCGATGC
GCGGCAGAACCCCTTTGATTTTTAAACGGCGCAGACGGCAAGATGCCATTTATCTATTTTACTGTGCCTT
CTAGTTGCCAGCCATCTGTTGTTTGCCCCTCCCCCGTGCCTTCCTTGACCCTGGAAGGTGCCACTCCCAC
TGTCCTTTCCTAATAAAATGAGGAAATTGCATCGCATTGTCTGAGTAGGTGTCATTCTATTCTGGGGGGT
GGGGTGGGGCAGGACAGCAAGGGGGAGGATTGGGAACACAATAGCAGGCATGCTGGGGATGCGGTGGGCT
CTATGGCCATTCCTGTAGACTTCTTAATTAAGACGTCAGAATTCTCGAGGCGGCCGCATGTGAGTCTCCC
TATAGTGAGTCGTATTAATTTCGCGGGCGGAACCCCTATTTGTTTATTTTTCTAAATACATTCAAATATG
TATCCGCTCATGAGTAGCACCAGGCGTTTAAGGGCACCCGCGGAACCCCTATTTGTTTATTTTTCTAAAT
ACATTCAAATATGTATCCGCTCATGAGACAATAACCCTGATAAATGCTTCAATAATATTGAAAAAGGAAG
AGTATGAGTATTCAACATTTCCGTGTCGCCCTTATTCCCTTTTTTGCGGCATTTTGCCTTCCTGTTTTTG
CTCACCCAGAAACGCTGGTGAAAGTAAAAGATGCTGAAGATCAGTTGGGTGCACGAGTGGGTTACATCGA
ACTGGATCTCAACAGCGGTAAGATCCTTGAGAGTTTTCGCCCCGAAGAACGTTTTCCAATGATGAGCACT
TTTAAAGTTCTGCTATGTGGCGCGGTATTATCCCGTATTGACGCCGGGCAAGAGCAACTCGGTCGCCGCA
TACACTATTCTCAGAATGACTTGGTTGAGTACTCACCAGTCACAGAAAAGCATCTTACGGATGGCATGAC
AGTAAGAGAATTATGCAGTGCTGCCATAACCATGAGTGATAACACTGCGGCCAACTTACTTCTGACAACG
ATCGGAGGACCGAAGGAGCTAACCGCTTTTTTGCACAACATGGGGGATCATGTAACTCGCCTTGATCGTT
GGGAACCGGAGCTGAATGAAGCCATACCAAACGACGAGCGTGACACCACGATGCCTGTAGCAATGGCAAC
AACGTTGCGCAAACTATTAACTGGCGAACTACTTACTCTAGCTTCCCGGCAACAATTAATAGACTGGATG
GAGGCGGATAAAGTTGCAGGACCACTTCTGCGCTCGGCCCTTCCGGCTGGCTGGTTTATTGCTGATAAAT
CTGGAGCCGGTGAGCGTGGATCTCGCGGTATCATTGCAGCACTGGGGCCAGATGGTAAGCCCTCCCGTAT
CGTAGTTATCTACACGACGGGGAGTCAGGCAACTATGGATGAACGAAATAGACAGATCGCTGAGATAGGT
GCGTCACTGATTAAGCATTGGTAACTGTCAGACCAAGTTTACTCATATATACTTTAGATTGATTTAAAAC
TTCATTTTTAATTTAAAAGGATCTAGGTGAAGATCCTTTACGTGCCGATCAAAGTCTCATTTTCGCCAAA
AGTTGTCATGACCAAAATCCCTTAACGTGAGTTTTCGTTCCACTGAGCGTCAGACCCCGTAGAAAAGATC
AAAGGATCTTCTTGAGATCCTTTTTTTCTGCGCGTAATCTGCTGCTTGCAAACAAAAAAACCACCGCTAC
CAGCGGTGGTTTGTTTGCCGGATCAAGAGCTACCAACTCTTTTTCCGAAGGTAACTGGCTTCAGCAGAGC
GCAGATACCAAATACTGTTCTTCTAGTGTAGCCGTAGTTAGGCCACCACTTCAAGAACTCTGTAGCACCG
CCTACATACCTCGCTCTGCTAATCCTGTTACCAGTGGCTGCTGCCAGTGGCGATAAGTCGTGTCTTACCG
GGTTGGACTCAAGACGATAGTTACCGGATAAGGCGCAGCGGTCGGGCTGAACGGGGGGTTCGTGCACACA
GCCCAGCTTGGAGCGAACGACCTACACCGAACTGAGATACCTACAGCGTGAGCTATGAGAAAGCGCCACG
CTTCCCGAAGGGAGAAAGGCGGACAGGTATCCGGTAAGCGGCAGGGTCGGAACAGGAGAGCGCACGAGGG
AGCTTCCAGGGGGAAACGCCTGGTATCTTTATAGTCCTGTCGGGTTTCGCCACCTCTGACTTGAGCGTCG
ATTTTTGTGATGCTCGTCAGGGGGGCGGAGCCTATGGAAAAACGCCAGCAATGCGGCCTTTTTACGGTTC
CTGGCCTTTTGCTGGCCTTTTGCTCACATGTTCTTTCCTGCGTTATCCCCTGATTCTGTGGATAACCGTA
TTACCGCCTTTGAGTGAGCTGATACCGCTCGCCGCAGCCGAACGACCGAGCGCAGCGAGTCAGTGAGCGA
GGAAGC
Features (pLannotate 1.2.2; 11 found; start..end, strand, type, name):
    254..272     +  promoter       SP6 promoter: promoter for bacteriophage SP6 RNA polymerase
    319..622     +  enhancer       CMV enhancer: human cytomegalovirus immediate early enhancer
    623..826     +  promoter       CMV promoter: human cytomegalovirus (CMV) immediate early promoter
    825..935     -  CDS            L4 (fragment): SHUT_ADE02 - Experimental evidence at protein level: Swiss-Prot protein existence level 1. Protein that inhibits host translation while promoting late viral translation by ribosome shunting. Blocks host cap-dependent translation by binding to eIF4G, displacing MKNK1 from cap initiation complexes and preventing EIF4E phosphorylation. Binds to the tripartite leader sequence of viral late mRNAs and recruits host eIF4G, PABPC1/poly-A binding protein and 40S ribosomes subunits on viral mRNAs, allowing ribosome shunting and efficient translation of late viral mRNAs even though conventional translati
    956..2542    +  CDS            DBP: DNB2_ADE02 - Experimental evidence at protein level: Swiss-Prot protein existence level 1. Plays a role in the elongation phase of viral strand displacement replication by unwinding the template in an ATP- independent fashion, employing its capacity to form multimers. Also enhances the rate of initiation. Released from template upon second strand synthesis. Assembles in complex with viral pTP, viral pol, host NFIA and host POU2F1/OCT1 on viral origin of replication. Covers the whole ssDNA genome during synthesis. The complementary strand synthesis induces its release from DNA template. May inh
   2582..2693    +  polyA_signal   bGH poly(A) signal: bovine growth hormone polyadenylation signal
   2869..2887    -  promoter       T7 promoter: promoter for bacteriophage T7 RNA polymerase
   2897..2954    +  promoter       AmpR promoter (fragment): bla
   2979..3083    +  promoter       AmpR promoter: bla
   3084..3944    +  CDS            AmpR: β-lactamase; bla; confers resistance to ampicillin, carbenicillin, and related antibiotics
   4142..4730    +  rep_origin     ori: high-copy-number ColE1/pMB1/pBR322/pUC origin of replication
