[The description below was written by a language model from this plasmid's Addgene catalogue record and pLannotate feature annotations shown in this document.]
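Description:
JD94 is a mammalian expression plasmid built on the pGGAselect Golden Gate destination backbone and designed to supply the adenoviral E2A helper function for AAV production. It is propagated in E. coli from a high-copy ColE1/pUC-type origin. Both the catalogue entry and the sequenced feature table indicate ampicillin selection, with a β-lactamase gene under its bla promoter (an additional partial copy of that promoter lies just upstream). The insert was assembled by Golden Gate cloning through BsaI sites that were destroyed in the process. The SP6 and T7 phage promoters flanking the cassette are carried over from the backbone.

The payload is a single Pol II expression unit in which the human cytomegalovirus immediate-early enhancer and promoter drive the E2A open reading frame, followed by a bovine growth hormone polyadenylation signal. The annotation matches this reading frame to the human adenovirus 2 DNA-binding protein (DBP), the single-stranded DNA-binding factor that supports strand-displacement replication. A short stretch between the promoter and the DBP start is annotated on the opposite strand as a fragment of the L4 shutoff protein. This most likely reflects native adenoviral sequence upstream of E2A, where the genes overlap on opposite strands, rather than an intended coding element. The insert is recorded as synthetic.

Placing E2A under a strong constitutive promoter on its own plasmid allows individual adenoviral helper genes to be supplied separately instead of on a large conventional helper plasmid. The associated study used this approach to define the minimal set of helper genes (E2A, VA RNA I and L4-22k) sufficient for AAV vector production in HEK293 cells.
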