Addgene plasmid #229479: JD94
Purpose: CMV promoter driving expression of adenoviral E2A gene
Depositing lab: Nerea Zabaleta. Depositing organization: Schepens Eye Research Institute. Publication: E2A, VA RNA I, and L4-22k adenoviral helper genes are sufficient for AAV production in HEK293 cells. Doshi J, Couto E, Staiti J, Vandenberghe LH, Zabaleta N. Mol Ther Methods Clin Dev. 2024 Nov 13;32(4):101376. doi: 10.1016/j.omtm.2024.101376. eCollection 2024 Dec 12. PubMed 39670178.
Backbone
  Vector backbone: pGGAselect
  Backbone manufacturer: NEB
  Backbone size w/o insert (bp): 2414
  Vector type: Mammalian Expression, Adenoviral, AAV
Growth in bacteria
  Bacterial resistance: Ampicillin, 100 μg/mL
  Growth temperature: 37°C
  Growth strain: NEB Stable
  Copy number: High Copy
Gene/Insert
  Gene/Insert name: E2A
  Species: Synthetic
  Insert size (bp): 2552
  Promoter: CMV
  Cloning method: Golden Gate
Terms and licenses: Academic/Nonprofit Terms; Industry Terms: Not Available to Industry
Depositor comments: 5' Cloning Site: BsaI (Destroyed), 3' Cloning Site: BsaI (Destroyed)
How to cite: JD94 was a gift from Nerea Zabaleta (Addgene plasmid # 229479 ; http://n2t.net/addgene:229479 ; RRID:Addgene_229479)
